Addgene plasmid #139449: LentiGuide-Neo
Purpose: Lentiviral vector with gRNA scaffold and neomycin selectable marker
Depositing lab: Caroline Goujon. Depositing organization: CNRS, Delegation Occitanie Est. Publication: The interferon-inducible isoform of NCOA7 inhibits endosome-mediated viral entry. Doyle T, Moncorge O, Bonaventure B, Pollpeter D, Lussignol M, Tauziet M, Apolonia L, Catanese MT, Goujon C, Malim MH. Nat Microbiol. 2018 Dec;3(12):1369-1376. doi: 10.1038/s41564-018-0273-9. Epub 2018 Nov 26. PubMed 30478388.
Backbone
  Vector backbone: LentiGuide-Puro
  Backbone manufacturer: Feng Zhang (Addgene plasmid # 52963)
  Vector type: Mammalian Expression, Lentiviral
  Selectable markers: Neomycin (select with G418)
Growth in bacteria
  Bacterial resistance: Ampicillin, 100 μg/mL
  Growth temperature: 37°C
  Growth strain: NEB Stable
  Copy number: High Copy
Gene/Insert
  Gene/Insert name: no sgRNA inserted; resistance gene: neoR
  gRNA/shRNA sequence: no sgRNA
  Species: Synthetic
  Insert size (bp): 2000
  Promoter: EF-1a / U6
  Cloning method: Restriction Enzyme; 5′ cloning site BsiWI (unknown if destroyed); 3′ cloning site MluI (unknown if destroyed)
  Sequencing primers: 5′ n/a
Resource information
  A portion of this plasmid was derived from a plasmid made by: Feng Zhang (Addgene plasmid # 52963).
Terms and licenses: Academic/Nonprofit Terms; Industry Terms: Not Available to Industry
Depositor comments: Generated by replacing PuroR gene with NeoR gene in LentiGuide-Puro from Feng Zhang (Addgene plasmid # 52963).
How to cite: LentiGuide-Neo was a gift from Caroline Goujon (Addgene plasmid # 139449 ; http://n2t.net/addgene:139449 ; RRID:Addgene_139449)
