[The description below was written by a language model from this plasmid's Addgene catalogue record and pLannotate feature annotations shown in this document.]
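Description:
LentiGuide-Neo is a third-generation, self-inactivating HIV-1-based lentiviral vector for delivering a CRISPR guide RNA to mammalian cells. It was derived from LentiGuide-Puro by exchanging the puromycin resistance gene for a neomycin resistance gene. In bacteria it is maintained as a high-copy plasmid through a ColE1/pUC-type origin and selected with ampicillin via the β-lactamase gene. The backbone also carries an f1 origin, an SV40 origin and SV40 poly(A) signal, and remnants of lac and T7/T3 promoter elements.

The viral genome is transcribed from an RSV promoter fused to a truncated 5' LTR. This is followed by the Ψ packaging signal with a partial gag sequence, the Rev response element for Rev-dependent nuclear export, a cPPT/CTS, and a ΔU3 3' LTR that inactivates LTR-driven transcription after integration.

Two expression units sit between the LTRs. A human U6 RNA polymerase III promoter lies upstream of the Streptococcus pyogenes Cas9 gRNA scaffold. No sgRNA is present; instead, roughly 1.9 kb separates the promoter from the scaffold. This region includes a stretch annotated as resembling a bacterial deoC gene and appears to be a filler to be replaced by a guide sequence, although the record does not say so. Downstream, the EF-1α core promoter with its intron A drives the neo (nptII) gene, which allows G418 selection of transduced cells, and a WPRE follows to enhance transcript expression.

The vector encodes no Cas9, so it is suited to use in cells that obtain the nuclease from another source. The neomycin marker allows it to be combined with constructs that carry other selection markers.
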