Features (pLannotate 1.2.2; 30 found; start..end, strand, type, name):
     14..80      +  CDS            small t antigen (fragment): SV40 (simian virus 40) small t antigen
    106..317     +  promoter       EF-1α core promoter: core promoter for human elongation factor EF-1α
    318..1256    +  intron         EF-1α intron A: intron upstream of the start codon of human EF-1α
   1278..2069    +  CDS            neo: KKA2_KLEPN - Also known as kan, nptII. Experimental evidence at protein level: Swiss-Prot protein existence level 1. Resistance to kanamycin, neomycin, paromomycin, ribostamycin, butirosin and gentamicin B. From Klebsiella pneumoniae.
   2088..2676    +  misc_feature   WPRE: woodchuck hepatitis virus posttranscriptional regulatory element
   2727..2746    +  misc_feature   cPPT/CTS (fragment): central polypurine tract and central termination sequence of HIV-1
   2748..2981    +  LTR            3' LTR (ΔU3): self-inactivating 3' long terminal repeat (LTR) from HIV-1
   3059..3180    +  polyA_signal   SV40 poly(A) signal: SV40 polyadenylation signal
   3220..3355    +  rep_origin     SV40 ori: SV40 origin of replication
   3376..3394    -  promoter       T7 promoter: promoter for bacteriophage T7 RNA polymerase
   3402..3557    +  CDS            lacZα (fragment): LacZα fragment of β-galactosidase; lacZ fragment
   3562..3990    +  rep_origin     f1 ori (sequence partly withheld): f1 bacteriophage origin of replication; arrow indicates direction of (+) strand synthesis
   4043..4147    +  promoter       AmpR promoter: bla
   4148..5008    +  CDS            AmpR: β-lactamase; bla; confers resistance to ampicillin, carbenicillin, and related antibiotics
   5179..5767    +  rep_origin     ori: high-copy-number ColE1/pMB1/pBR322/pUC origin of replication
   5950..6042    +  CDS            lacI (fragment): lac repressor; lacI; The lac repressor binds to the lac operator to inhibit transcription in E. coli. This inhibition can be relieved by adding lactose or isopropyl-β-D-thiogalactopyranoside (IPTG).
   6055..6076    +  protein_bind   CAP binding site: CAP binding activates transcription in the presence of cAMP. E. coli catabolite activator protein
   6091..6121    +  promoter       lac promoter: promoter for the E. coli lac operon
   6129..6145    +  protein_bind   lac operator: The lac repressor binds to the lac operator to inhibit transcription in E. coli. This inhibition can be relieved by adding lactose or isopropyl-β-D-thiogalactopyranoside (IPTG). lac repressor encoded by lacI
   6190..6208    +  promoter       T3 promoter: promoter for bacteriophage T3 RNA polymerase
   6236..6462    +  promoter       RSV promoter: Rous sarcoma virus enhancer/promoter
   6463..6643    +  LTR            5' LTR (truncated): truncated 5' long terminal repeat (LTR) from HIV-1
   6690..6815    +  misc_feature   HIV-1 Ψ: packaging signal of human immunodeficiency virus type 1
   6799..7162    +  CDS            HIV-1 gag (fragment): gag protein from human immunodeficiency virus 1; gag
   7308..7541    +  misc_feature   RRE: The Rev response element (RRE) of HIV-1 allows for Rev-dependent mRNA export from the nucleus to the cytoplasm.
   7918..7944    +  CDS            Rev (fragment): human immunodeficiency virus 1 (HIV-1) Rev protein; rev; enhances nuclear export of unspliced and incompletely spliced viral mRNAs
   7948..8188    +  promoter       U6 promoter: RNA polymerase III promoter for human U6 snRNA
   8374..9033    -  CDS            deoC1: DEOC1_STAAN - Also known as dra. Experimental evidence at protein level: Swiss-Prot protein existence level 1. Catalyzes a reversible aldol reaction between acetaldehyde and D-glyceraldehyde 3-phosphate to generate 2-deoxy-D-ribose 5- phosphate. From Staphylococcus aureus (strain N315).
  10078..10153   +  misc_RNA       gRNA scaffold: guide RNA scaffold for the Streptococcus pyogenes CRISPR/Cas9 system
  10209..10326   +  misc_feature   cPPT/CTS: central polypurine tract and central termination sequence of HIV-1
>Addgene plasmid #139449 | LentiGuide-Neo | addgene full sequence | sequence record 308473 | Addgene NGS Result
CCCGGGTGCAAAGATGGATAAAGTTTTAAACAGAGAGGAATCTTTGCAGCTAATGGACCTTCTAGGTCTT
GAAAGGAGTGGGAATTGGCTCCGGTGCCCGTCAGTGGGCAGAGCGCACATCGCCCACAGTCCCCGAGAAG
TTGGGGGGAGGGGTCGGCAATTGATCCGGTGCCTAGAGAAGGTGGCGCGGGGTAAACTGGGAAAGTGATG
TCGTGTACTGGCTCCGCCTTTTTCCCGAGGGTGGGGGAGAACCGTATATAAGTGCAGTAGTCGCCGTGAA
CGTTCTTTTTCGCAACGGGTTTGCCGCCAGAACACAGGTAAGTGCCGTGTGTGGTTCCCGCGGGCCTGGC
CTCTTTACGGGTTATGGCCCTTGCGTGCCTTGAATTACTTCCACCTGGCTGCAGTACGTGATTCTTGATC
CCGAGCTTCGGGTTGGAAGTGGGTGGGAGAGTTCGAGGCCTTGCGCTTAAGGAGCCCCTTCGCCTCGTGC
TTGAGTTGAGGCCTGGCCTGGGCGCTGGGGCCGCCGCGTGCGAATCTGGTGGCACCTTCGCGCCTGTCTC
GCTGCTTTCGATAAGTCTCTAGCCATTTAAAATTTTTGATGACCTGCTGCGACGCTTTTTTTCTGGCAAG
ATAGTCTTGTAAATGCGGGCCAAGATCTGCACACTGGTATTTCGGTTTTTGGGGCCGCGGGCGGCGACGG
GGCCCGTGCGTCCCAGCGCACATGTTCGGCGAGGCGGGGCCTGCGAGCGCGGCCACCGAGAATCGGACGG
GGGTAGTCTCAAGCTGGCCGGCCTGCTCTGGTGCCTGGCCTCGCGCCGCCGTGTATCGCCCCGCCCTGGG
CGGCAAGGCTGGCCCGGTCGGCACCAGTTGCGTGAGCGGAAAGATGGCCGCTTCCCGGCCCTGCTGCAGG
GAGCTCAAAATGGAGGACGCGGCGCTCGGGAGAGCGGGCGGGTGAGTCACCCACACAAAGGAAAAGGGCC
TTTCCGTCCTCAGCCGTCGCTTCATGTGACTCCACGGAGTACCGGGCGCCGTCCAGGCACCTCGATTAGT
TCTCGAGCTTTTGGAGTACGTCGTCTTTAGGTTGGGGGGAGGGGTTTTATGCGATGGAGTTTCCCCACAC
TGAGTGGGTGGAGACTGAAGTTAGGCCAGCTTGGCACTTGATGTAATTCTCCTTGGAATTTGCCCTTTTT
GAGTTTGGATCTTGGTTCATTCTCAAGCCTCAGACAGTGGTTCAAAGTTTTTTTCTTCCATTTCAGGTGT
CGTGACGTACGGCCACCATGATTGAACAAGATGGATTGCACGCAGGTTCTCCGGCCGCTTGGGTGGAGAG
GCTATTCGGCTATGACTGGGCACAACAGACAATCGGCTGCTCTGATGCCGCCGTGTTCCGGCTGTCAGCG
CAGGGGCGCCCGGTTCTTTTTGTCAAGACCGACCTGTCCGGTGCCCTGAATGAACTGCAGGACGAGGCAG
CGCGGCTATCGTGGCTGGCCACGACGGGCGTTCCTTGCGCAGCTGTGCTCGACGTTGTCACTGAAGCGGG
AAGGGACTGGCTGCTATTGGGCGAAGTGCCGGGGCAGGATCTCCTGTCATCTCACCTTGCTCCTGCCGAG
AAAGTATCCATCATGGCTGATGCAATGCGGCGGCTGCATACGCTTGATCCGGCTACCTGCCCATTCGACC
ACCAAGCGAAACATCGCATCGAGCGAGCACGTACTCGGATGGAAGCCGGTCTTGTCGATCAGGATGATCT
GGACGAAGAGCATCAGGGGCTCGCGCCAGCCGAACTGTTCGCCAGGCTCAAGGCGCGCATGCCCGACGGC
GAGGATCTCGTCGTGACCCATGGCGATGCCTGCTTGCCGAATATCATGGTGGAAAATGGCCGCTTTTCTG
GATTCATCGACTGTGGCCGGCTGGGTGTGGCGGACCGCTATCAGGACATAGCGTTGGCTACCCGTGATAT
TGCTGAAGAGCTTGGCGGCGAATGGGCTGACCGCTTCCTCGTGCTTTACGGTATCGCCGCTCCCGATTCG
CAGCGCATCGCCTTCTATCGCCTTCTTGACGAGTTCTTCTGAACGCGTTAAGTCGACAATCAACCTCTGG
ATTACAAAATTTGTGAAAGATTGACTGGTATTCTTAACTATGTTGCTCCTTTTACGCTATGTGGATACGC
TGCTTTAATGCCTTTGTATCATGCTATTGCTTCCCGTATGGCTTTCATTTTCTCCTCCTTGTATAAATCC
TGGTTGCTGTCTCTTTATGAGGAGTTGTGGCCCGTTGTCAGGCAACGTGGCGTGGTGTGCACTGTGTTTG
CTGACGCAACCCCCACTGGTTGGGGCATTGCCACCACCTGTCAGCTCCTTTCCGGGACTTTCGCTTTCCC
CCTCCCTATTGCCACGGCGGAACTCATCGCCGCCTGCCTTGCCCGCTGCTGGACAGGGGCTCGGCTGTTG
GGCACTGACAATTCCGTGGTGTTGTCGGGGAAATCATCGTCCTTTCCTTGGCTGCTCGCCTGTGTTGCCA
CCTGGATTCTGCGCGGGACGTCCTTCTGCTACGTCCCTTCGGCCCTCAATCCAGCGGACCTTCCTTCCCG
CGGCCTGCTGCCGGCTCTGCGGCCTCTTCCGCGTCTTCGCCTTCGCCCTCAGACGAGTCGGATCTCCCTT
TGGGCCGCCTCCCCGCGTCGACTTTAAGACCAATGACTTACAAGGCAGCTGTAGATCTTAGCCACTTTTT
AAAAGAAAAGGGGGGACTGGAAGGGCTAATTCACTCCCAACGAAGACAAGATCTGCTTTTTGCTTGTACT
GGGTCTCTCTGGTTAGACCAGATCTGAGCCTGGGAGCTCTCTGGCTAACTAGGGAACCCACTGCTTAAGC
CTCAATAAAGCTTGCCTTGAGTGCTTCAAGTAGTGTGTGCCCGTCTGTTGTGTGACTCTGGTAACTAGAG
ATCCCTCAGACCCTTTTAGTCAGTGTGGAAAATCTCTAGCAGTACGTATAGTAGTTCATGTCATCTTATT
ATTCAGTATTTATAACTTGCAAAGAAATGAATATCAGAGAGTGAGAGGAACTTGTTTATTGCAGCTTATA
ATGGTTACAAATAAAGCAATAGCATCACAAATTTCACAAATAAAGCATTTTTTTCACTGCATTCTAGTTG
TGGTTTGTCCAAACTCATCAATGTATCTTATCATGTCTGGCTCTAGCTATCCCGCCCCTAACTCCGCCCA
TCCCGCCCCTAACTCCGCCCAGTTCCGCCCATTCTCCGCCCCATGGCTGACTAATTTTTTTTATTTATGC
AGAGGCCGAGGCCGCCTCGGCCTCTGAGCTATTCCAGAAGTAGTGAGGAGGCTTTTTTGGAGGCCTAGGG
ACGTACCCAATTCGCCCTATAGTGAGTCGTATTACGCGCGCTCACTGGCCGTCGTTTTACAACGTCGTGA
CTGGGAAAACCCTGGCGTTACCCAACTTAATCGCCTTGCAGCACATCCCCCTTTCGCCAGCTGGCGTAAT
AGCGAAGAGGCCCGCACCGATCGCCCTTCCCAACAGTTGCGCAGCCTGAATGGCGAATGGG
[124 nt withheld, positions 3562-3685]
C
[91 nt withheld, positions 3687-3777]
A
[49 nt withheld, positions 3779-3827]
CCTTTGACGTTGGAGTCCACGTTCTTT
[37 nt withheld, positions 3855-3891]
ACCCTATCTCGGTCTATTCTTTTGATTTATAAGGGATTTTGCCGATTTCGGCCTATTGGTTAAAAAATGA
GCTGATTTAACAAAAATTTAACGCGAATTTTAACAAAATATTAACGCTTACAATTTAGGTGGCACTTTTC
GGGGAAATGTGCGCGGAACCCCTATTTGTTTATTTTTCTAAATACATTCAAATATGTATCCGCTCATGAG
ACAATAACCCTGATAAATGCTTCAATAATATTGAAAAAGGAAGAGTATGAGTATTCAACATTTCCGTGTC
GCCCTTATTCCCTTTTTTGCGGCATTTTGCCTTCCTGTTTTTGCTCACCCAGAAACGCTGGTGAAAGTAA
AAGATGCTGAAGATCAGTTGGGTGCACGAGTGGGTTACATCGAACTGGATCTCAACAGCGGTAAGATCCT
TGAGAGTTTTCGCCCCGAAGAACGTTTTCCAATGATGAGCACTTTTAAAGTTCTGCTATGTGGCGCGGTA
TTATCCCGTATTGACGCCGGGCAAGAGCAACTCGGTCGCCGCATACACTATTCTCAGAATGACTTGGTTG
AGTACTCACCAGTCACAGAAAAGCATCTTACGGATGGCATGACAGTAAGAGAATTATGCAGTGCTGCCAT
AACCATGAGTGATAACACTGCGGCCAACTTACTTCTGACAACGATCGGAGGACCGAAGGAGCTAACCGCT
TTTTTGCACAACATGGGGGATCATGTAACTCGCCTTGATCGTTGGGAACCGGAGCTGAATGAAGCCATAC
CAAACGACGAGCGTGACACCACGATGCCTGTAGCAATGGCAACAACGTTGCGCAAACTATTAACTGGCGA
ACTACTTACTCTAGCTTCCCGGCAACAATTAATAGACTGGATGGAGGCGGATAAAGTTGCAGGACCACTT
CTGCGCTCGGCCCTTCCGGCTGGCTGGTTTATTGCTGATAAATCTGGAGCCGGTGAGCGTGGGTCTCGCG
GTATCATTGCAGCACTGGGGCCAGATGGTAAGCCCTCCCGTATCGTAGTTATCTACACGACGGGGAGTCA
GGCAACTATGGATGAACGAAATAGACAGATCGCTGAGATAGGTGCCTCACTGATTAAGCATTGGTAACTG
TCAGACCAAGTTTACTCATATATACTTTAGATTGATTTAAAACTTCATTTTTAATTTAAAAGGATCTAGG
TGAAGATCCTTTTTGATAATCTCATGACCAAAATCCCTTAACGTGAGTTTTCGTTCCACTGAGCGTCAGA
CCCCGTAGAAAAGATCAAAGGATCTTCTTGAGATCCTTTTTTTCTGCGCGTAATCTGCTGCTTGCAAACA
AAAAAACCACCGCTACCAGCGGTGGTTTGTTTGCCGGATCAAGAGCTACCAACTCTTTTTCCGAAGGTAA
CTGGCTTCAGCAGAGCGCAGATACCAAATACTGTTCTTCTAGTGTAGCCGTAGTTAGGCCACCACTTCAA
GAACTCTGTAGCACCGCCTACATACCTCGCTCTGCTAATCCTGTTACCAGTGGCTGCTGCCAGTGGCGAT
AAGTCGTGTCTTACCGGGTTGGACTCAAGACGATAGTTACCGGATAAGGCGCAGCGGTCGGGCTGAACGG
GGGGTTCGTGCACACAGCCCAGCTTGGAGCGAACGACCTACACCGAACTGAGATACCTACAGCGTGAGCT
ATGAGAAAGCGCCACGCTTCCCGAAGGGAGAAAGGCGGACAGGTATCCGGTAAGCGGCAGGGTCGGAACA
GGAGAGCGCACGAGGGAGCTTCCAGGGGGAAACGCCTGGTATCTTTATAGTCCTGTCGGGTTTCGCCACC
TCTGACTTGAGCGTCGATTTTTGTGATGCTCGTCAGGGGGGCGGAGCCTATGGAAAAACGCCAGCAACGC
GGCCTTTTTACGGTTCCTGGCCTTTTGCTGGCCTTTTGCTCACATGTTCTTTCCTGCGTTATCCCCTGAT
TCTGTGGATAACCGTATTACCGCCTTTGAGTGAGCTGATACCGCTCGCCGCAGCCGAACGACCGAGCGCA
GCGAGTCAGTGAGCGAGGAAGCGGAAGAGCGCCCAATACGCAAACCGCCTCTCCCCGCGCGTTGGCCGAT
TCATTAATGCAGCTGGCACGACAGGTTTCCCGACTGGAAAGCGGGCAGTGAGCGCAACGCAATTAATGTG
AGTTAGCTCACTCATTAGGCACCCCAGGCTTTACACTTTATGCTTCCGGCTCGTATGTTGTGTGGAATTG
TGAGCGGATAACAATTTCACACAGGAAACAGCTATGACCATGATTACGCCAAGCGCGCAATTAACCCTCA
CTAAAGGGAACAAAAGCTGGAGCTGCAAGCTTAATGTAGTCTTATGCAATACTCTTGTAGTCTTGCAACA
TGGTAACGATGAGTTAGCAACATGCCTTACAAGGAGAGAAAAAGCACCGTGCATGCCGATTGGTGGAAGT
AAGGTGGTACGATCGTGCCTTATTAGGAAGGCAACAGACGGGTCTGACATGGATTGGACGAACCACTGAA
TTGCCGCATTGCAGAGATATTGTATTTAAGTGCCTAGCTCGATACATAAACGGGTCTCTCTGGTTAGACC
AGATCTGAGCCTGGGAGCTCTCTGGCTAACTAGGGAACCCACTGCTTAAGCCTCAATAAAGCTTGCCTTG
AGTGCTTCAAGTAGTGTGTGCCCGTCTGTTGTGTGACTCTGGTAACTAGAGATCCCTCAGACCCTTTTAG
TCAGTGTGGAAAATCTCTAGCAGTGGCGCCCGAACAGGGACTTGAAAGCGAAAGGGAAACCAGAGGAGCT
CTCTCGACGCAGGACTCGGCTTGCTGAAGCGCGCACGGCAAGAGGCGAGGGGCGGCGACTGGTGAGTACG
CCAAAAATTTTGACTAGCGGAGGCTAGAAGGAGAGAGATGGGTGCGAGAGCGTCAGTATTAAGCGGGGGA
GAATTAGATCGCGATGGGAAAAAATTCGGTTAAGGCCAGGGGGAAAGAAAAAATATAAATTAAAACATAT
AGTATGGGCAAGCAGGGAGCTAGAACGATTCGCAGTTAATCCTGGCCTGTTAGAAACATCAGAAGGCTGT
AGACAAATACTGGGACAGCTACAACCATCCCTTCAGACAGGATCAGAAGAACTTAGATCATTATATAATA
CAGTAGCAACCCTCTATTGTGTGCATCAAAGGATAGAGATAAAAGACACCAAGGAAGCTTTAGACAAGAT
AGAGGAAGAGCAAAACAAAAGTAAGACCACCGCACAGCAAGCGGCCGCTGATCTTCAGACCTGGAGGAGG
AGATATGAGGGACAATTGGAGAAGTGAATTATATAAATATAAAGTAGTAAAAATTGAACCATTAGGAGTA
GCACCCACCAAGGCAAAGAGAAGAGTGGTGCAGAGAGAAAAAAGAGCAGTGGGAATAGGAGCTTTGTTCC
TTGGGTTCTTGGGAGCAGCAGGAAGCACTATGGGCGCAGCGTCAATGACGCTGACGGTACAGGCCAGACA
ATTATTGTCTGGTATAGTGCAGCAGCAGAACAATTTGCTGAGGGCTATTGAGGCGCAACAGCATCTGTTG
CAACTCACAGTCTGGGGCATCAAGCAGCTCCAGGCAAGAATCCTGGCTGTGGAAAGATACCTAAAGGATC
AACAGCTCCTGGGGATTTGGGGTTGCTCTGGAAAACTCATTTGCACCACTGCTGTGCCTTGGAATGCTAG
TTGGAGTAATAAATCTCTGGAACAGATTTGGAATCACACGACCTGGATGGAGTGGGACAGAGAAATTAAC
AATTACACAAGCTTAATACACTCCTTAATTGAAGAATCGCAAAACCAGCAAGAAAAGAATGAACAAGAAT
TATTGGAATTAGATAAATGGGCAAGTTTGTGGAATTGGTTTAACATAACAAATTGGCTGTGGTATATAAA
ATTATTCATAATGATAGTAGGAGGCTTGGTAGGTTTAAGAATAGTTTTTGCTGTACTTTCTATAGTGAAT
AGAGTTAGGCAGGGATATTCACCATTATCGTTTCAGACCCACCTCCCAACCCCGAGGGGACCCAGAGAGG
GCCTATTTCCCATGATTCCTTCATATTTGCATATACGATACAAGGCTGTTAGAGAGATAATTAGAATTAA
TTTGACTGTAAACACAAAGATATTAGTACAAAATACGTGACGTAGAAAGTAATAATTTCTTGGGTAGTTT
GCAGTTTTAAAATTATGTTTTAAAATGGACTATCATATGCTTACCGTAACTTGAAAGTATTTCGATTTCT
TGGCTTTATATATCTTGTGGAAAGGACGAAACACCGGAGACGGTTGTAAATGAGCACACAAAATACACAT
GCTAAAATATTATATTCTATGACCTTTATAAAATCAACCAAAATCTTCTTTTTAATAACTTTAGTATCAA
TAATTAGAATTTTTATGTTCCTTTTTGCAAACTTTTAATAAAAATGAGCAAAATAAAAAAACGCTAGTTT
TAGTAACTCGCGTTGTTTTCTTCACCTTTAATAATAGCTACTCCACCACTTGTTCCTAAGCGGTCAGCTC
CTGCTTCAATCATTTTTTGAGCATCTTCAAATGTTCTAACTCCACCAGCTGCTTTAACTAAAGCATTGTC
TTTAACAACTGACTTCATTAGTTTAACATCTTCAAATGTTGCACCTGATTTTGAAAATCCTGTTGATGTT
TTAACAAATTCTAATCCAGCTTCAACAGCTATTTCACAAGCTTTCATGATTTCTTCTTTTGTTAATAAAC
AATTTTCCATAATACATTTAACAACATGTGATCCAGCTGCTTTTTTTACAGCTTTCATGTCTTCTAAAAC
TAATTCATAATTTTTGTCTTTTAATGCACCAATATTTAATACCATATCAATTTCTGTTGCACCATCTTTA
ATTGCTTCAGAAACTTCGAATGCTTTTGTAGCTGTTGTGCATGCACCTAGAGGAAAACCTACAACATTTG
TTATTCCTACATTTGTGCCTTTTAATAATTCTTTACAATAGCTTGTTCAATATGAATTAACACAAACTGT
TGCAAAATCAAATTCAATTGCTTCATCACATAATTGTTTAATTTCAGCTTTCGTAGCATCTTGTTTTAAT
AATGTGTGATCTATATATTTGTTTAGTTTCATTTTTTCTCCTATATATTCATTTTTAATTTTAATTCTTT
AATAATTTCGTCTACTTTAACTTTAGCGTTTTGAACAGATTCACCAACACCTATAAAATAAATTTTTAGT
TTAGGTTCAGTTCCACTTGGGCGAACAGCAAATCATGACTTATCTTCTAAATAAAATTTTAGTAAGTCTT
GTCCTGGCATATTATACATTCCATCGATGTAGTCTTCAACATTAACAACTTTAAGTCCAGCAATTTGAGT
TAAGGGTGTTGCTCTCAATGATTTCATTAATGGTTCAATTTTTAATTTCTTTTCTTCTGGTTTAAAATTC
AAGTTTAAAGTGAAAGTGTAATATGCACCCATTTCTTTAAATAAATCTTCTAAATAGTCTACTAATGTTT
TATTTTGTTTTTTATAAAATCAAGCAGCCTCTGCTATTAATATAGAAGCTTGTATTCCATCTTTATCTCT
AGCTGAGTCATCAATTACATATCCATAACTTTCTTCATAAGCAAAAACAAAATTTAATCCGTTATCTTCT
TCTTTAGCAATTTCTCTACCCATTCATTTAAATCCAGTTAAAGTTTTTACAATATTAACTCCATATTTTT
CATGAGCGATTCTATCACCCAAATCACTTGTTACAAAACTTGAATATAGAGCCGGATTTTTTGGAATGCT
ATTTAAGCGTTTTAGATTTGATAATTTTCAATCAATTAAAATTGGTCCTGTTTGATTTCCATCTAATCTT
ACAAAATGACCATCATGTTTTATTGCCATTCCAAATCTGTCAGCATCTGGGTCATTCATAATAATAATAT
CTGCATCATGTTTAATACCATATTCAAGCGGTATTTTTCATGCAGGATCAAATTCTGGATTTGGATTTAC
AACATTTTTAAATGTTTCATCTTCAAATGCATGCTCTTCAACCTCAATAACGTTATATCCTGATTCACGT
AATATTTTTGGGGTAAATTTAGTTCCTGTTCCATTAACTGCGCTAAAAATAATTTTTAAATCTTTTTTAG
CTTCTTGCTCTTTTTTGTACGTCTCTGTTTTAGAGCTAGAAATAGCAAGTTAAAATAAGGCTAGTCCGTT
ATCAACTTGAAAAAGTGGCACCGAGTCGGTGCTTTTTTAAGCTTGGCGTAACTAGATCTTGAGACAAATG
GCAGTATTCATCCACAATTTTAAAAGAAAAGGGGGGATTGGGGGGTACAGTGCAGGGGAAAGAATAGTAG
ACATAATAGCAACAGACATACAAACTAAAGAATTACAAAAACAAATTACAAAAATTCAAAATTTTCGGGT
TTATTACAGGGACAGCAGAGATCCACTTTGGCGCCGGCTCGAGGGGG
